Addgene plasmid #105039: pKLV2-U6gRNA5(Tsc2-g1)-PGKpuroBFP-W
Purpose: Lentiviral gRNA plasmid targeting mouse Tsc2 , co-expression of TagBFP
Depositing lab: Kosuke Yusa. Depositing organization: Wellcome Sanger Institute. Publication: Genome-wide CRISPR-KO Screen Uncovers mTORC1-Mediated Gsk3 Regulation in Naive Pluripotency Maintenance and Dissolution. Li M, Yu JSL, Tilgner K, Ong SH, Koike-Yusa H, Yusa K. Cell Rep. 2018 Jul 10;24(2):489-502. doi: 10.1016/j.celrep.2018.06.027. PubMed 29996108.
Backbone
  Vector backbone: pKLV2-U6gRNA5(BbsI)-PGKpuroBFP-W
  Backbone manufacturer: Yusa Lab
  Vector type: Mammalian Expression, Lentiviral, CRISPR
  Selectable markers: Puromycin
Growth in bacteria
  Bacterial resistance: Ampicillin, 100 μg/mL
  Growth temperature: 37°C
  Growth strain: NEB Stable
  Copy number: High Copy
Gene/Insert
  Gene/Insert name: Tsc2
  gRNA/shRNA sequence: CTCATACACTCGAGTGGCG
  Species: M. musculus (mouse)
  Entrez Gene: Tsc2 (a.k.a. Nafld, Tcs2)
  Promoter: U6
  Cloning method: Restriction Enzyme; 5′ cloning site BbsI (destroyed during cloning); 3′ cloning site BbsI (destroyed during cloning)
  Sequencing primers: 5′ LKO.1 5'
Terms and licenses: Academic/Nonprofit Terms; Industry Terms: Not Available to Industry
How to cite: pKLV2-U6gRNA5(Tsc2-g1)-PGKpuroBFP-W was a gift from Kosuke Yusa (Addgene plasmid # 105039 ; http://n2t.net/addgene:105039 ; RRID:Addgene_105039)
