[The description below was written by a language model from this plasmid's Addgene catalogue record and pLannotate feature annotations shown in this document.]
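Description:
pKLV2-U6gRNA5(Tsc2-g1)-PGKpuroBFP-W is an HIV-1-derived lentiviral CRISPR guide RNA vector built on the pKLV2-U6gRNA5(BbsI)-PGKpuroBFP-W backbone, carrying a single guide against mouse Tsc2. In bacteria it is maintained as a high-copy plasmid through a ColE1/pUC-type origin with ampicillin selection (AmpR). The backbone also retains an f1 origin, lac promoter/operator and lacZα remnants, and flanking T7 and T3 promoters, as in a phagemid-style cloning vector.

The viral transfer cassette begins with a CMV enhancer/promoter fused to a truncated 5′ LTR, which drives genomic RNA production in packaging cells. It is followed by the Ψ packaging signal with a partial gag sequence, the RRE for Rev-dependent nuclear export, and the cPPT/CTS element. Downstream, a human U6 RNA polymerase III promoter expresses the Tsc2 guide, which was cloned into BbsI sites that were destroyed in the process, joined to a Streptococcus pyogenes Cas9 scaffold (annotated as a tracrRNA fragment). A separate mouse PGK promoter drives puromycin N-acetyltransferase followed by TagBFP. The short gap between the two coding regions suggests a linked puro-BFP cassette, but the linker is not annotated. A WPRE enhances transcript expression, and the cassette ends with a truncated 3′ LTR (labelled as a 5′ LTR by the annotation tool) and a bGH polyadenylation signal.

No Cas9 is encoded, so the nuclease must be supplied separately, for example by Cas9-expressing cells. Transduced cells can be selected with puromycin or tracked by blue fluorescence. The vector is intended for knocking out Tsc2 in mouse cells, and the associated work concerns mTORC1-related regulation in naive pluripotency.
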