Features (pLannotate 1.2.2; 28 found; start..end, strand, type, name):
     30..458     -  rep_origin     f1 ori (sequence partly withheld): f1 bacteriophage origin of replication; arrow indicates direction of (+) strand synthesis
    463..618     -  CDS            lacZα (fragment): LacZα fragment of β-galactosidase; lacZ fragment
    626..644     +  promoter       T7 promoter: promoter for bacteriophage T7 RNA polymerase
    658..958     +  enhancer       CMV enhancer: human cytomegalovirus immediate early enhancer
    959..1158    +  promoter       CMV promoter: human cytomegalovirus (CMV) immediate early promoter
   1176..1356    +  LTR            5' LTR (truncated): truncated 5' long terminal repeat (LTR) from HIV-1
   1403..1528    +  misc_feature   HIV-1 Ψ: packaging signal of human immunodeficiency virus type 1
   1512..1850    +  CDS            HIV-1 gag (fragment): gag protein from human immunodeficiency virus 1; gag
   2027..2260    +  misc_feature   RRE: The Rev response element (RRE) of HIV-1 allows for Rev-dependent mRNA export from the nucleus to the cytoplasm.
   2637..2737    +  CDS            Rev (fragment): human immunodeficiency virus 1 (HIV-1) Rev protein; rev; enhances nuclear export of unspliced and incompletely spliced viral mRNAs
   2787..2904    +  misc_feature   cPPT/CTS: central polypurine tract and central termination sequence of HIV-1
   2979..3219    +  promoter       U6 promoter: RNA polymerase III promoter for human U6 snRNA
   3266..3333    +  misc_RNA       tracrRNA (fragment): trans-activating CRISPR RNA for the Streptococcus pyogenes CRISPR/Cas9 system
   3356..3855    +  promoter       PGK promoter: mouse phosphoglycerate kinase 1 promoter
   3895..4491    +  CDS            PuroR (fragment): puromycin N-acetyltransferase; pac from Streptomyces; confers resistance to puromycin
   4564..5262    +  CDS            TagBFP: TagBFP is a basic (constitutively fluorescent) blue fluorescent protein published in 2008, derived from Entacmaea quadricolor. It is reported to be a very rapidly-maturing monomer with very low acid sensitivity.
   5274..5860    +  misc_feature   WPRE: woodchuck hepatitis virus posttranscriptional regulatory element
   5854..6000    +  CDS            nef (fragment): NEF_HV1LA - Experimental evidence at protein level: Swiss-Prot protein existence level 1. Extracellular Nef protein targets CD4(+) T-lymphocytes for apoptosis by interacting with CXCR4 surface receptors. From Human immunodeficiency virus type 1 group M subtype B (isolate Lai) (HIV-1).
   6008..6186    +  LTR            5' LTR (truncated): truncated 5' long terminal repeat (LTR) from HIV-1
   6212..6323    +  polyA_signal   bGH poly(A) signal: bovine growth hormone polyadenylation signal
   6462..6480    -  promoter       T3 promoter: promoter for bacteriophage T3 RNA polymerase
   6525..6541    -  protein_bind   lac operator: The lac repressor binds to the lac operator to inhibit transcription in E. coli. This inhibition can be relieved by adding lactose or isopropyl-β-D-thiogalactopyranoside (IPTG). lac repressor encoded by lacI
   6549..6579    -  promoter       lac promoter: promoter for the E. coli lac operon
   6594..6615    -  protein_bind   CAP binding site: CAP binding activates transcription in the presence of cAMP. E. coli catabolite activator protein
   6628..6720    -  CDS            lacI (fragment): lac repressor; lacI; The lac repressor binds to the lac operator to inhibit transcription in E. coli. This inhibition can be relieved by adding lactose or isopropyl-β-D-thiogalactopyranoside (IPTG).
   6903..7491    -  rep_origin     ori: high-copy-number ColE1/pMB1/pBR322/pUC origin of replication
   7662..8522    -  CDS            AmpR: β-lactamase; bla; confers resistance to ampicillin, carbenicillin, and related antibiotics
   8523..8627    -  promoter       AmpR promoter: bla
>Addgene plasmid #105039 | pKLV2-U6gRNA5(Tsc2-g1)-PGKpuroBFP-W | addgene full sequence | sequence record 207387 | Addgene NGS Result
CTAAATTGTAAGCGTTAATATTTTGTTAAAATTCGCGTTAAATTTTTGTTAAATCAGCTCATTTTTTAAC
CAATAGGCCGAAATCGGCAAAATCCCTTATAAATCAAAAGAATAGACCGAGATAGGGT
[37 nt withheld, positions 129-165]
AAAGAACGTGGACTCCAACGTCAAAGG
[49 nt withheld, positions 193-241]
T
[91 nt withheld, positions 243-333]
G
[124 nt withheld, positions 335-458]
CCCATTCGCCATTCAGGCTGCGCAACTGTTGGGAAGGGCGATCGGTGCGGGCCTCTTCGCTATTACGCCA
GCTGGCGAAAGGGGGATGTGCTGCAAGGCGATTAAGTTGGGTAACGCCAGGGTTTTCCCAGTCACGACGT
TGTAAAACGACGGCCAGTGAGCGCGCGTAATACGACTCACTATAGGGCGAATTGACTAGTACATAACTTA
CGGTAAATGGCCCGCCTGGCTGACCGCCCAACGACCCCCGCCCATTGACGTCAATAATGACGTATGTTCC
CATAGTAACGCCAATAGGGACTTTCCATTGACGTCAATGGGTGGAGTATTTACGGTAAACTGCCCACTTG
GCAGTACATCAAGTGTATCATATGCCAAGTACGCCCCCTATTGACGTCAATGACGGTAAATGGCCCGCCT
GGCATTATGCCCAGTACATGACCTTATGGGACTTTCCTACTTGGCAGTACATCTACGTATTAGTCATCGC
TATTACCATGGTGATGCGGTTTTGGCAGTACATCAATGGGCGTGGATAGCGGTTTGACTCACGGGGATTT
CCAAGTCTCCACCCCATTGACGTCAATGGGAGTTTGTTTTGGCACCAAAATCAACGGGACTTTCCAAAAT
GTCGTAACAACTCCGCCCCATTGACGCAAATGGGCGGTAGGCGTGTACGGTGGGAGGTCTATATAAGCAG
CGCGTTTTGCCTGTACTGGGTCTCTCTGGTTAGACCAGATCTGAGCCTGGGAGCTCTCTGGCTAACTAGG
GAACCCACTGCTTAAGCCTCAATAAAGCTTGCCTTGAGTGCTTCAAGTAGTGTGTGCCCGTCTGTTGTGT
GACTCTGGTAACTAGAGATCCCTCAGACCCTTTTAGTCAGTGTGGAAAATCTCTAGCAGTGGCGCCCGAA
CAGGGACTTGAAAGCGAAAGGGAAACCAGAGGAGCTCTCTCGACGCAGGACTCGGCTTGCTGAAGCGCGC
ACGGCAAGAGGCGAGGGGCGGCGACTGGTGAGTACGCCAAAAATTTTGACTAGCGGAGGCTAGAAGGAGA
GAGATGGGTGCGAGAGCGTCAGTATTAAGCGGGGGAGAATTAGATCGCGATGGGAAAAAATTCGGTTAAG
GCCAGGGGGAAAGAAAAAATATAAATTAAAACATATAGTATGGGCAAGCAGGGAGCTAGAACGATTCGCA
GTTAATCCTGGCCTGTTAGAAACATCAGAAGGCTGTAGACAAATACTGGGACAGCTACAACCATCCCTTC
AGACAGGATCAGAAGAACTTAGATCATTATATAATACAGTAGCAACCCTCTATTGTGTGCATCAAAGGAT
AGAGATAAAAGACACCAAGGAAGCTTTAGACAAGATAGAGGAAGAGCAAAACAAAAGTAAGACCACCGCA
CAGCAAGCGGCCGGCCGCGCTGATCTTCAGACCTGGAGGAGGAGATATGAGGGACAATTGGAGAAGTGAA
TTATATAAATATAAAGTAGTAAAAATTGAACCATTAGGAGTAGCACCCACCAAGGCAAAGAGAAGAGTGG
TGCAGAGAGAAAAAAGAGCAGTGGGAATAGGAGCTTTGTTCCTTGGGTTCTTGGGAGCAGCAGGAAGCAC
TATGGGCGCAGCGTCAATGACGCTGACGGTACAGGCCAGACAATTATTGTCTGGTATAGTGCAGCAGCAG
AACAATTTGCTGAGGGCTATTGAGGCGCAACAGCATCTGTTGCAACTCACAGTCTGGGGCATCAAGCAGC
TCCAGGCAAGAATCCTGGCTGTGGAAAGATACCTAAAGGATCAACAGCTCCTGGGGATTTGGGGTTGCTC
TGGAAAACTCATTTGCACCACTGCTGTGCCTTGGAATGCTAGTTGGAGTAATAAATCTCTGGAACAGATT
TGGAATCACACGACCTGGATGGAGTGGGACAGAGAAATTAACAATTACACAAGCTTAATACACTCCTTAA
TTGAAGAATCGCAAAACCAGCAAGAAAAGAATGAACAAGAATTATTGGAATTAGATAAATGGGCAAGTTT
GTGGAATTGGTTTAACATAACAAATTGGCTGTGGTATATAAAATTATTCATAATGATAGTAGGAGGCTTG
GTAGGTTTAAGAATAGTTTTTGCTGTACTTTCTATAGTGAATAGAGTTAGGCAGGGATATTCACCATTAT
CGTTTCAGACCCACCTCCCAACCCCGAGGGGACCCGACAGGCCCGAAGGAATAGAAGAAGAAGGTGGAGA
GAGAGACAGAGACAGATCCATTCGATTAGTGAACGGATCGGCACTGCGTGCGCCAATTCTGCAGACAAAT
GGCAGTATTCATCCACAATTTTAAAAGAAAAGGGGGGATTGGGGGGTACAGTGCAGGGGAAAGAATAGTA
GACATAATAGCAACAGACATACAAACTAAAGAATTACAAAAACAAATTACAAAAATTCAAAATTTTCGGG
TTTATTACAGGGACAGCAGAGATCCAGTTTGGTTAGTACCGGGCCCTACGCGTCCAAGGTCGGGCAGGAA
GAGGGCCTATTTCCCATGATTCCTTCATATTTGCATATACGATACAAGGCTGTTAGAGAGATAATTAGAA
TTAATTTGACTGTAAACACAAAGATATTAGTACAAAATACGTGACGTAGAAAGTAATAATTTCTTGGGTA
GTTTGCAGTTTTAAAATTATGTTTTAAAATGGACTATCATATGCTTACCGTAACTTGAAAGTATTTCGAT
TTCTTGGCTTTATATATCTTGTGGAAAGGACGAAACACCGCTCATACACTCGAGTGGCGGTTTAAGAGCT
ATGCTGGAAACAGCATAGCAAGTTTAAATAAGGCTAGTCCGTTATCAACTTGAAAAAGTGGCACCGAGTC
GGTGCTTTTTTTGGATCCAATTCTACCGGGTAGGGGAGGCGCTTTTCCCAAGGCAGTCTGGAGCATGCGC
TTTAGCAGCCCCGCTGGGCACTTGGCGCTACACAAGTGGCCTCTGGCCTCGCACACATTCCACATCCACC
GGTAGGCGCCAACCGGCTCCGTTCTTTGGTGGCCCCTTCGCGCCACCTTCTACTCCTCCCCTAGTCAGGA
AGTTCCCCCCCGCCCCGCAGCTCGCGTCGTGCAGGACGTGACAAATGGAAGTAGCACGTCTCACTAGTCT
CGTGCAGATGGACAGCACCGCTGAGCAATGGAAGCGGGTAGGCCTTTGGGGCAGCGGCCAATAGCAGCTT
TGCTCCTTCGCTTTCTGGGCTCAGAGGCTGGGAAGGGGTGGGTCCGGGGGCGGGCTCAGGGGCGGGCTCA
GGGGCGGGGCGGGCGCCCGAAGGTCCTCCGGAGGCCCGGCATTCTGCACGCTTCAAAAGCGCACGTCTGC
CGCGCTGTTCTCCTCTTCCTCATCTCCGGGCCTTTCGACCTGCATCCATCTAGATCTCGAGCAGCTGAAG
CTTACCATGACCGAGTACAAGCCCACGGTGCGCCTCGCCACCCGCGACGACGTCCCCAGGGCCGTACGCA
CCCTCGCCGCCGCGTTCGCCGACTACCCCGCCACGCGCCACACCGTCGATCCGGACCGCCACATCGAGCG
GGTCACCGAGCTGCAAGAACTCTTCCTCACGCGCGTCGGGCTCGACATCGGCAAGGTGTGGGTCGCGGAC
GACGGCGCCGCGGTGGCGGTCTGGACCACGCCGGAGAGCGTCGAAGCGGGGGCGGTGTTCGCCGAGATCG
GCCCGCGCATGGCCGAGTTGAGCGGTTCCCGGCTGGCCGCGCAGCAACAGATGGAAGGCCTCCTGGCGCC
GCACCGGCCCAAGGAGCCCGCGTGGTTCCTGGCCACCGTCGGCGTCTCGCCCGACCACCAGGGCAAGGGT
CTGGGCAGCGCCGTCGTGCTCCCCGGAGTGGAGGCGGCCGAGCGCGCCGGGGTGCCCGCCTTCCTGGAGA
CCTCCGCGCCCCGCAACCTCCCCTTCTACGAGCGGCTCGGCTTCACCGTCACCGCCGACGTCGAGGTGCC
CGAAGGACCGCGCACCTGGTGCATGACCCGCAAGCCCGGTGCCGGCGGCGGGTCCGGAGGAGAGGGCAGA
GGAAGTCTCCTAACATGCGGTGACGTGGAGGAGAATCCTGGCCCAATGAGCGAGCTGATTAAGGAGAACA
TGCACATGAAGCTGTACATGGAGGGCACCGTGGACAACCATCACTTCAAGTGCACATCCGAGGGCGAAGG
CAAGCCCTACGAGGGCACCCAGACCATGAGAATCAAGGTGGTCGAGGGCGGCCCTCTCCCCTTCGCCTTC
GACATCCTGGCTACTAGCTTCCTCTACGGCAGCAAGACCTTCATCAACCACACCCAGGGCATCCCCGACT
TCTTCAAGCAGTCCTTCCCTGAGGGCTTCACATGGGAGAGAGTCACCACATACGAGGACGGGGGCGTGCT
GACCGCTACCCAGGACACCAGCCTCCAGGACGGCTGCCTCATCTACAACGTCAAGATCAGAGGGGTGAAC
TTCACATCCAACGGCCCTGTGATGCAGAAGAAAACACTCGGCTGGGAGGCCTTCACCGAGACGCTGTACC
CCGCTGACGGCGGCCTGGAAGGCAGAAACGACATGGCCCTGAAGCTCGTGGGCGGGAGCCATCTGATCGC
AAACATCAAGACCACATATAGATCCAAGAAACCCGCTAAGAACCTCAAGATGCCTGGCGTCTACTATGTG
GACTACAGACTGGAAAGAATCAAGGAGGCCAACAACGAGACCTACGTCGAGCAGCACGAGGTGGCAGTGG
CCAGATACTGCGACCTCCCTAGCAAACTGGGGCACAAGCTTAATTGAGCGGCCGCTCAACCTCTGGATTA
CAAAATTTGTGAAAGATTGACTGGTATTCTTAACTATGTTGCTCCTTTTACGCTATGTGGATACGCTGCT
TTAATGCCTTTGTATCATGCTATTGCTTCCCGTATGGCTTTCATTTTCTCCTCCTTGTATAAATCCTGGT
TGCTGTCTCTTTATGAGGAGTTGTGGCCCGTTGTCAGGCAACGTGGCGTGGTGTGCACTGTGTTTGCTGA
CGCAACCCCCACTGGTTGGGGCATTGCCACCACCTGTCAGCTCCTTTCCGGGACTTTCGCTTTCCCCCTC
CCTATTGCCACGGCGGAACTCATCGCCGCCTGCCTTGCCCGCTGCTGGACAGGGGCTCGGCTGTTGGGCA
CTGACAATTCCGTGGTGTTGTCGGGGAAATCATCGTCCTTTCCTTGGCTGCTCGCCTGTGTTGCCACCTG
GATTCTGCGCGGGACGTCCTTCTGCTACGTCCCTTCGGCCCTCAATCCAGCGGACCTTCCTTCCCGCGGC
CTGCTGCCGGCTCTGCGGCCTCTTCCGCGTCTACGCCTTCGCCCTCAGACGAGTCGGATCTCCCTTTGGG
CCGCCTCCCCGCAGGTACCTTTAAGACCAATGACTTACAAGGCAGCTGTAGATCTTAGCCACTTTTTAAA
AGAAAAGGGGGGACTGGAAGGGCTAATTCACTCCCAAAGAAGTCAAGATCTGCTTTTTGCCTGTACTGGG
TCTCTCTGGTTAGACCAGAGTCTCTCTGGTTAGACCAGATCTGAGCCTGGGAGCTCTCTGGCTAACTAGG
GAACCCACTGCTTAAGCCTCAATAAAGCTTGCCTTGAGTGCTTCAAGTAGTGTGTGCCCGTCTGTTGTGT
GACTCTGGTAACTAGAGATCCCTCAGACCCTTTTAGTCAGTGTGGAAAATCTCTAGCAGTTTAAACCCGC
TGATCAGCCTCGACTGTGCCTTCTAGTTGCCAGCCATCTGTTGTTTGCCCCTCCCCCGTGCCTTCCTTGA
CCCTGGAAGGTGCCACTCCCACTGTCCTTTCCTAATAAAATGAGGAAATTGCATCGCATTGTCTGAGTAG
GTGTCATTCTATTCTGGGGGGTGGGGTGGGGCAGGACAGCAAGGGGGAGGATTGGGAAGTCAATAGCAGG
CATGCTGGGGATGCGGTGGGCTCTATGGGCGGCCGTTAATTAAGCTTTTGTTCCCTTTAGTGAGGGTTAA
TTGCGCGCTTGGCGTAATCATGGTCATAGCTGTTTCCTGTGTGAAATTGTTATCCGCTCACAATTCCACA
CAACATACGAGCCGGGAGCATAAAGTGTAAAGCCTGGGGTGCCTAATGAGTGAGCTAACTCACATTAATT
GCGTTGCGCTCACTGCCCGCTTTCCAGTCGGGAAACCTGTCGTGCCAGCTGCATTAATGAATCGGCCAAC
GCGCGGGGAGAGGCGGTTTGCGTATTGGGCGCTCTTCCGCTTCCTCGCTCACTGACTCGCTGCGCTCGGT
CGTTCGGCTGCGGCGAGCGGTATCAGCTCACTCAAAGGCGGTAATACGGTTATCCACAGAATCAGGGGAT
AACGCAGGAAAGAACATGTGAGCAAAAGGCCAGCAAAAGGCCAGGAACCGTAAAAAGGCCGCGTTGCTGG
CGTTTTTCCATAGGCTCCGCCCCCCTGACGAGCATCACAAAAATCGACGCTCAAGTCAGAGGTGGCGAAA
CCCGACAGGACTATAAAGATACCAGGCGTTTCCCCCTGGAAGCTCCCTCGTGCGCTCTCCTGTTCCGACC
CTGCCGCTTACCGGATACCTGTCCGCCTTTCTCCCTTCGGGAAGCGTGGCGCTTTCTCATAGCTCACGCT
GTAGGTATCTCAGTTCGGTGTAGGTCGTTCGCTCCAAGCTGGGCTGTGTGCACGAACCCCCCGTTCAGCC
CGACCGCTGCGCCTTATCCGGTAACTATCGTCTTGAGTCCAACCCGGTAAGACACGACTTATCGCCACTG
GCAGCAGCCACTGGTAACAGGATTAGCAGAGCGAGGTATGTAGGCGGTGCTACAGAGTTCTTGAAGTGGT
GGCCTAACTACGGCTACACTAGAAGAACAGTATTTGGTATCTGCGCTCTGCTGAAGCCAGTTACCTTCGG
AAAAAGAGTTGGTAGCTCTTGATCCGGCAAACAAACCACCGCTGGTAGCGGTGGTTTTTTTGTTTGCAAG
CAGCAGATTACGCGCAGAAAAAAAGGATCTCAAGAAGATCCTTTGATCTTTTCTACGGGGTCTGACGCTC
AGTGGAACGAAAACTCACGTTAAGGGATTTTGGTCATGAGATTATCAAAAAGGATCTTCACCTAGATCCT
TTTAAATTAAAAATGAAGTTTTAAATCAATCTAAAGTATATATGAGTAAACTTGGTCTGACAGTTACCAA
TGCTTAATCAGTGAGGCACCTATCTCAGCGATCTGTCTATTTCGTTCATCCATAGTTGCCTGACTCCCCG
TCGTGTAGATAACTACGATACGGGAGGGCTTACCATCTGGCCCCAGTGCTGCAATGATACCGCGAGACCC
ACGCTCACCGGCTCCAGATTTATCAGCAATAAACCAGCCAGCCGGAAGGGCCGAGCGCAGAAGTGGTCCT
GCAACTTTATCCGCCTCCATCCAGTCTATTAATTGTTGCCGGGAAGCTAGAGTAAGTAGTTCGCCAGTTA
ATAGTTTGCGCAACGTTGTTGCCATTGCTACAGGCATCGTGGTGTCACGCTCGTCGTTTGGTATGGCTTC
ATTCAGCTCCGGTTCCCAACGATCAAGGCGAGTTACATGATCCCCCATGTTGTGCAAAAAAGCGGTTAGC
TCCTTCGGTCCTCCGATCGTTGTCAGAAGTAAGTTGGCCGCAGTGTTATCACTCATGGTTATGGCAGCAC
TGCATAATTCTCTTACTGTCATGCCATCCGTAAGATGCTTTTCTGTGACTGGTGAGTACTCAACCAAGTC
ATTCTGAGAATAGTGTATGCGGCGACCGAGTTGCTCTTGCCCGGCGTCAATACGGGATAATACCGCGCCA
CATAGCAGAACTTTAAAAGTGCTCATCATTGGAAAACGTTCTTCGGGGCGAAAACTCTCAAGGATCTTAC
CGCTGTTGAGATCCAGTTCGATGTAACCCACTCGTGCACCCAACTGATCTTCAGCATCTTTTACTTTCAC
CAGCGTTTCTGGGTGAGCAAAAACAGGAAGGCAAAATGCCGCAAAAAAGGGAATAAGGGCGACACGGAAA
TGTTGAATACTCATACTCTTCCTTTTTCAATATTATTGAAGCATTTATCAGGGTTATTGTCTCATGAGCG
GATACATATTTGAATGTATTTAGAAAAATAAACAAATAGGGGTTCCGCGCACATTTCCCCGAAAAGTGCC
AC
